>Addgene plasmid #120837 | pLenti6.3/NS2B | depositor full sequence | sequence record 229574 | pLenti6.3/NS2B sequence 8128 bps
AATGTAGTCTTATGCAATACTCTTGTAGTCTTGCAACATGGTAACGATGAGTTAGCAACATGCCTTACAA
GGAGAGAAAAAGCACCGTGCATGCCGATTGGTGGAAGTAAGGTGGTACGATCGTGCCTTATTAGGAAGGC
AACAGACGGGTCTGACATGGATTGGACGAACCACTGAATTGCCGCATTGCAGAGATATTGTATTTAAGTG
CCTAGCTCGATACATAAACGGGTCTCTCTGGTTAGACCAGATCTGAGCCTGGGAGCTCTCTGGCTAACTA
GGGAACCCACTGCTTAAGCCTCAATAAAGCTTGCCTTGAGTGCTTCAAGTAGTGTGTGCCCGTCTGTTGT
GTGACTCTGGTAACTAGAGATCCCTCAGACCCTTTTAGTCAGTGTGGAAAATCTCTAGCAGTGGCGCCCG
AACAGGGACTTGAAAGCGAAAGGGAAACCAGAGGAGCTCTCTCGACGCAGGACTCGGCTTGCTGAAGCGC
GCACGGCAAGAGGCGAGGGGCGGCGACTGGTGAGTACGCCAAAAATTTTGACTAGCGGAGGCTAGAAGGA
GAGAGATGGGTGCGAGAGCGTCAGTATTAAGCGGGGGAGAATTAGATCGCGATGGGAAAAAATTCGGTTA
AGGCCAGGGGGAAAGAAAAAATATAAATTAAAACATATAGTATGGGCAAGCAGGGAGCTAGAACGATTCG
CAGTTAATCCTGGCCTGTTAGAAACATCAGAAGGCTGTAGACAAATACTGGGACAGCTACAACCATCCCT
TCAGACAGGATCAGAAGAACTTAGATCATTATATAATACAGTAGCAACCCTCTATTGTGTGCATCAAAGG
ATAGAGATAAAAGACACCAAGGAAGCTTTAGACAAGATAGAGGAAGAGCAAAACAAAAGTAAGACCACCG
CACAGCAAGCGGCCGCTGATCTTCAGACCTGGAGGAGGAGATATGAGGGACAATTGGAGAAGTGAATTAT
ATAAATATAAAGTAGTAAAAATTGAACCATTAGGAGTAGCACCCACCAAGGCAAAGAGAAGAGTGGTGCA
GAGAGAAAAAAGAGCAGTGGGAATAGGAGCTTTGTTCCTTGGGTTCTTGGGAGCAGCAGGAAGCACTATG
GGCGCAGCGTCAATGACGCTGACGGTACAGGCCAGACAATTATTGTCTGGTATAGTGCAGCAGCAGAACA
ATTTGCTGAGGGCTATTGAGGCGCAACAGCATCTGTTGCAACTCACAGTCTGGGGCATCAAGCAGCTCCA
GGCAAGAATCCTGGCTGTGGAAAGATACCTAAAGGATCAACAGCTCCTGGGGATTTGGGGTTGCTCTGGA
AAACTCATTTGCACCACTGCTGTGCCTTGGAATGCTAGTTGGAGTAATAAATCTCTGGAACAGATTTGGA
ATCACACGACCTGGATGGAGTGGGACAGAGAAATTAACAATTACACAAGCTTAATACACTCCTTAATTGA
AGAATCGCAAAACCAGCAAGAAAAGAATGAACAAGAATTATTGGAATTAGATAAATGGGCAAGTTTGTGG
AATTGGTTTAACATAACAAATTGGCTGTGGTATATAAAATTATTCATAATGATAGTAGGAGGCTTGGTAG
GTTTAAGAATAGTTTTTGCTGTACTTTCTATAGTGAATAGAGTTAGGCAGGGATATTCACCATTATCGTT
TCAGACCCACCTCCCAACCCCGAGGGGACCCGACAGGCCCGAAGGAATAGAAGAAGAAGGTGGAGAGAGA
GACAGAGACAGATCCATTCGATTAGTGAACGGATCTCGACGGTATCGGTTAACTTTTAAAAGAAAAGGGG
GGATTGGGGGGTACAGTGCAGGGGAAAGAATAGTAGACATAATAGCAACAGACATACAAACTAAAGAATT
ACAAAAACAAATTACAAAAATTCAAAATTTTATCGATAAGCTTGGGAGTTCCGCTTACATAACTTACGGT
AAATGGCCCGCCTGGCTGACCGCCCAACGACCCCCGCCCATTGACGTCAATAATGACGTATGTTCCCATA
GTAACGCCAATAGGGACTTTCCATTGACGTCAATGGGTGGAGTATTTACGGTAAACTGCCCACTTGGCAG
TACATCAAGTGTATCATATGCCAAGTACGCCCCCTATTGACGTCAATGACGGTAAATGGCCCGCCTGGCA
TTATGCCCAGTACATGACCTTATGGGACTTTCCTACTTGGCAGTACATCTACGTATTAGTCATCGCTATT
ACCATGGTGATGCGGTTTTGGCAGTACATCAATGGGCGTGGATAGCGGTTTGACTCACGGGGATTTCCAA
GTCTCCACCCCATTGACGTCAATGGGAGTTTGTTTTGGCACCAAAATCAACGGGACTTTCCAAAATGTCG
TAACAACTCCGCCCCATTGACGCAAATGGGCGGTAGGCGTGTACGGTGGGAGGTCTATATAAGCAGAGCT
CTCCCTATCAGTGATAGAGATCTCCCTATCAGTGATAGAGATCGTCGACTAGTCCAGTGTGGTGGAATTC
TGCAGATATCAACAAGTTTGTACAAAAAAGCAGGCTCCGAATTCGCCCTTAGGAGGACAGCTATGAGCTG
GCCCCCTAGCGAAGTACTCACAGCTGTTGGCCTGATATGCGCATTGGCTGGAGGGTTCGCCAAGGCAGAT
ATAGAGATGGCTGGGCCCATGGCCGCGGTCGGTCTGCTAATTGTCAGTTACGTGGTCTCAGGAAAGAGTG
TGGACATGTACATTGAAAGAGCAGGTGACATCACATGGGAAAAAGATGCGGAAGTCACTGGAAACAGTCC
CCGGCTCGATGTGGCGCTAGATGAGAGTGGTGATTTCTCCCTGGTGGAGGATGACGGTCCCCCCATGAGA
GAGATCATACTCAAGGTGGTCCTGATGACCATCTGTGGCATGAACCCAATAGCCATACCCTTTGCAGCTG
GAGCGTGGTACGTATACGTGAAGACTGGAAAAAGGAAGGGCGAATTCGACCCAGCTTTCTTGTACAAAGT
GGTTGATATCCAGCACAGTGGCGGCCGCTCGAGTCTAGAGGGGCCGCGGTTCGAAGGTAAGCCTATCCCT
AACCCTCTCCTCGGTCTCGATTCTACGCGTACCGGTTAGTAATGATCGACAATCAACCTCTGGATTACAA
AATTTGTGAAAGATTGACTGGTATTCTTAACTATGTTGCTCCTTTTACGCTATGTGGATACGCTGCTTTA
ATGCCTTTGTATCATGCTATTGCTTCCCGTATGGCTTTCATTTTCTCCTCCTTGTATAAATCCTGGTTGC
TGTCTCTTTATGAGGAGTTGTGGCCCGTTGTCAGGCAACGTGGCGTGGTGTGCACTGTGTTTGCTGACGC
AACCCCCACTGGTTGGGGCATTGCCACCACCTGTCAGCTCCTTTCCGGGACTTTCGCTTTCCCCCTCCCT
ATTGCCACGGCGGAACTCATCGCCGCCTGCCTTGCCCGCTGCTGGACAGGGGCTCGGCTGTTGGGCACTG
ACAATTCCGTGGTGTTGTCGGGGAAGCTGACGTCCTTTCCATGGCTGCTCGCCTGTGTTGCCACCTGGAT
TCTGCGCGGGACGTCCTTCTGCTACGTCCCTTCGGCCCTCAATCCAGCGGACCTTCCTTCCCGCGGCCTG
CTGCCGGCTCTGCGGCCTCTTCCGCGTCTTCGCCTTCGCCCTCAGACGAGTCGGATCTCCCTTTGGGCCG
CCTCCCCGCCTGGCGATGGTACCGGTGTGGAAAGTCCCCAGGCTCCCCAGCAGGCAGAAGTATGCAAAGC
ATGCATCTCAATTAGTCAGCAACCAGGTGTGGAAAGTCCCCAGGCTCCCCAGCAGGCAGAAGTATGCAAA
GCATGCATCTCAATTAGTCAGCAACCATAGTCCCGCCCCTAACTCCGCCCATCCCGCCCCTAACTCCGCC
CAGTTCCGCCCATTCTCCGCCCCATGGCTGACTAATTTTTTTTATTTATGCAGAGGCCGAGGCCGCCTCT
GCCTCTGAGCTATTCCAGAAGTAGTGAGGAGGCTTTTTTGGAGGCCTAGGCTTTTGCAAAAAGCTCCCGG
GAGCTTGTATATCCATTTTCGGATCTGATCAGCACGTGTTGACAATTAATCATCGGCATAGTATATCGGC
ATAGTATAATACGACAAGGTGAGGAACTAAACCATGGCCAAGCCTTTGTCTCAAGAAGAATCCACCCTCA
TTGAAAGAGCAACGGCTACAATCAACAGCATCCCCATCTCTGAAGACTACAGCGTCGCCAGCGCAGCTCT
CTCTAGCGACGGCCGCATCTTCACTGGTGTCAATGTATATCATTTTACTGGGGGACCTTGTGCAGAACTC
GTGGTGCTGGGCACTGCTGCTGCTGCGGCAGCTGGCAACCTGACTTGTATCGTCGCGATCGGAAATGAGA
ACAGGGGCATCTTGAGCCCCTGCGGACGGTGCCGACAGGTGCTTCTCGATCTGCATCCTGGGATCAAAGC
CATAGTGAAGGACAGTGATGGACAGCCGACGGCAGTTGGGATTCGTGAATTGCTGCCCTCTGGTTATGTG
TGGGAGGGCTAAGCACAATTCGAGCTCGGTACCTTTAAGACCAATGACTTACAAGGCAGCTGTAGATCTT
AGCCACTTTTTAAAAGAAAAGGGGGGACTGGAAGGGCTAATTCACTCCCAACGAAGACAAGATCTGCTTT
TTGCTTGTACTGGGTCTCTCTGGTTAGACCAGATCTGAGCCTGGGAGCTCTCTGGCTAACTAGGGAACCC
ACTGCTTAAGCCTCAATAAAGCTTGCCTTGAGTGCTTCAAGTAGTGTGTGCCCGTCTGTTGTGTGACTCT
GGTAACTAGAGATCCCTCAGACCCTTTTAGTCAGTGTGGAAAATCTCTAGCAGTAGTAGTTCATGTCATC
TTATTATTCAGTATTTATAACTTGCAAAGAAATGAATATCAGAGAGTGAGAGGAACTTGTTTATTGCAGC
TTATAATGGTTACAAATAAAGCAATAGCATCACAAATTTCACAAATAAAGCATTTTTTTCACTGCATTCT
AGTTGTGGTTTGTCCAAACTCATCAATGTATCTTATCATGTCTGGCTCTAGCTATCCCGCCCCTAACTCC
GCCCATCCCGCCCCTAACTCCGCCCAGTTCCGCCCATTCTCCGCCCCATGGCTGACTAATTTTTTTTATT
TATGCAGAGGCCGAGGCCGCCTCGGCCTCTGAGCTATTCCAGAAGTAGTGAGGAGGCTTTTTTGGAGGCC
TAGGGACGTACCCAATTCGCCCTATAGTGAGTCGTATTACGCGCGCTCACTGGCCGTCGTTTTACAACGT
CGTGACTGGGAAAACCCTGGCGTTACCCAACTTAATCGCCTTGCAGCACATCCCCCTTTCGCCAGCTGGC
GTAATAGCGAAGAGGCCCGCACCGATCGCCCTTCCCAACAGTTGCGCAGCCTGAATGGCGAATGGG
[124 nt withheld, positions 5457-5580]
C
[91 nt withheld, positions 5582-5672]
A
[49 nt withheld, positions 5674-5722]
CCTTTGACGTTGGAGTCCACGTTCTTT
[37 nt withheld, positions 5750-5786]
ACCCTATCTCGGTCTATTCTTTTGATTTATAAGGGATTTTGCCGATTTCGGCCTATTGGTTAAAAAATGA
GCTGATTTAACAAAAATTTAACGCGAATTTTAACAAAATATTAACGCTTACAATTTAGGTGGCACTTTTC
GGGGAAATGTGCGCGGAACCCCTATTTGTTTATTTTTCTAAATACATTCAAATATGTATCCGCTCATGAG
ACAATAACCCTGATAAATGCTTCAATAATATTGAAAAAGGAAGAGTATGAGTATTCAACATTTCCGTGTC
GCCCTTATTCCCTTTTTTGCGGCATTTTGCCTTCCTGTTTTTGCTCACCCAGAAACGCTGGTGAAAGTAA
AAGATGCTGAAGATCAGTTGGGTGCACGAGTGGGTTACATCGAACTGGATCTCAACAGCGGTAAGATCCT
TGAGAGTTTTCGCCCCGAAGAACGTTTTCCAATGATGAGCACTTTTAAAGTTCTGCTATGTGGCGCGGTA
TTATCCCGTATTGACGCCGGGCAAGAGCAACTCGGTCGCCGCATACACTATTCTCAGAATGACTTGGTTG
AGTACTCACCAGTCACAGAAAAGCATCTTACGGATGGCATGACAGTAAGAGAATTATGCAGTGCTGCCAT
AACCATGAGTGATAACACTGCGGCCAACTTACTTCTGACAACGATCGGAGGACCGAAGGAGCTAACCGCT
TTTTTGCACAACATGGGGGATCATGTAACTCGCCTTGATCGTTGGGAACCGGAGCTGAATGAAGCCATAC
CAAACGACGAGCGTGACACCACGATGCCTGTAGCAATGGCAACAACGTTGCGCAAACTATTAACTGGCGA
ACTACTTACTCTAGCTTCCCGGCAACAATTAATAGACTGGATGGAGGCGGATAAAGTTGCAGGACCACTT
CTGCGCTCGGCCCTTCCGGCTGGCTGGTTTATTGCTGATAAATCTGGAGCCGGTGAGCGTGGGTCTCGCG
GTATCATTGCAGCACTGGGGCCAGATGGTAAGCCCTCCCGTATCGTAGTTATCTACACGACGGGGAGTCA
GGCAACTATGGATGAACGAAATAGACAGATCGCTGAGATAGGTGCCTCACTGATTAAGCATTGGTAACTG
TCAGACCAAGTTTACTCATATATACTTTAGATTGATTTAAAACTTCATTTTTAATTTAAAAGGATCTAGG
TGAAGATCCTTTTTGATAATCTCATGACCAAAATCCCTTAACGTGAGTTTTCGTTCCACTGAGCGTCAGA
CCCCGTAGAAAAGATCAAAGGATCTTCTTGAGATCCTTTTTTTCTGCGCGTAATCTGCTGCTTGCAAACA
AAAAAACCACCGCTACCAGCGGTGGTTTGTTTGCCGGATCAAGAGCTACCAACTCTTTTTCCGAAGGTAA
CTGGCTTCAGCAGAGCGCAGATACCAAATACTGTTCTTCTAGTGTAGCCGTAGTTAGGCCACCACTTCAA
GAACTCTGTAGCACCGCCTACATACCTCGCTCTGCTAATCCTGTTACCAGTGGCTGCTGCCAGTGGCGAT
AAGTCGTGTCTTACCGGGTTGGACTCAAGACGATAGTTACCGGATAAGGCGCAGCGGTCGGGCTGAACGG
GGGGTTCGTGCACACAGCCCAGCTTGGAGCGAACGACCTACACCGAACTGAGATACCTACAGCGTGAGCT
ATGAGAAAGCGCCACGCTTCCCGAAGGGAGAAAGGCGGACAGGTATCCGGTAAGCGGCAGGGTCGGAACA
GGAGAGCGCACGAGGGAGCTTCCAGGGGGAAACGCCTGGTATCTTTATAGTCCTGTCGGGTTTCGCCACC
TCTGACTTGAGCGTCGATTTTTGTGATGCTCGTCAGGGGGGCGGAGCCTATGGAAAAACGCCAGCAACGC
GGCCTTTTTACGGTTCCTGGCCTTTTGCTGGCCTTTTGCTCACATGTTCTTTCCTGCGTTATCCCCTGAT
TCTGTGGATAACCGTATTACCGCCTTTGAGTGAGCTGATACCGCTCGCCGCAGCCGAACGACCGAGCGCA
GCGAGTCAGTGAGCGAGGAAGCGGAAGAGCGCCCAATACGCAAACCGCCTCTCCCCGCGCGTTGGCCGAT
TCATTAATGCAGCTGGCACGACAGGTTTCCCGACTGGAAAGCGGGCAGTGAGCGCAACGCAATTAATGTG
AGTTAGCTCACTCATTAGGCACCCCAGGCTTTACACTTTATGCTTCCGGCTCGTATGTTGTGTGGAATTG
TGAGCGGATAACAATTTCACACAGGAAACAGCTATGACCATGATTACGCCAAGCGCGCAATTAACCCTCA
CTAAAGGGAACAAAAGCTGGAGCTGCAAGCTT
Features (pLannotate 1.2.2; 34 found; start..end, strand, type, name):
      3..229     +  promoter       RSV promoter: Rous sarcoma virus enhancer/promoter
    230..410     +  LTR            5' LTR (truncated): truncated 5' long terminal repeat (LTR) from HIV-1
    457..582     +  misc_feature   HIV-1 Ψ: packaging signal of human immunodeficiency virus type 1
    566..929     +  CDS            HIV-1 gag (fragment): gag protein from human immunodeficiency virus 1; gag
   1075..1308    +  misc_feature   RRE: The Rev response element (RRE) of HIV-1 allows for Rev-dependent mRNA export from the nucleus to the cytoplasm.
   1685..1785    +  CDS            Rev (fragment): human immunodeficiency virus 1 (HIV-1) Rev protein; rev; enhances nuclear export of unspliced and incompletely spliced viral mRNAs
   1804..1921    +  misc_feature   cPPT/CTS: central polypurine tract and central termination sequence of HIV-1
   1945..2246    +  enhancer       CMV enhancer: human cytomegalovirus immediate early enhancer
   2247..2450    +  promoter       CMV promoter: human cytomegalovirus (CMV) immediate early promoter
   2452..2471    +  promoter       PLtetO-1 promoter (fragment): modified phage lambda PL promoter with tet operator sites (Lutz and Bujard, 1997)
   2473..2492    +  promoter       PLtetO-1 promoter (fragment): modified phage lambda PL promoter with tet operator sites (Lutz and Bujard, 1997)
   2532..2556    +  protein_bind   attB1: mutant version of attB; recombination site for the Gateway® BP reaction BP Clonase™
   2586..2981    +  CDS            POLG_ZIKVF (fragment): Experimental evidence at protein level: Swiss-Prot protein existence level 1. [RNA-directed RNA polymerase NS5]: Replicates the viral (+) and (-) RNA genome, and performs the capping of genomes in the cytoplasm (PubMed:30951555). Methylates viral RNA cap at guanine N-7 and ribose 2'-O positions. Once sufficient NS5 is expressed, binds to the cap-proximal structure and inhibits further translation of the viral genome (By similarity). Besides its role in RNA genome replication, also prevents the establishment of a cellular antiviral state by blocking the interferon-alpha/beta (IFN-alpha/beta) si
   2989..3013    -  protein_bind   attB2: mutant version of attB; recombination site for the Gateway® BP reaction BP Clonase™
   3066..3107    +  CDS            V5 tag: epitope tag from simian virus 5
   3131..3719    +  misc_feature   WPRE: woodchuck hepatitis virus posttranscriptional regulatory element
   3734..4050    +  promoter       SV40 promoter: SV40 enhancer and early promoter
   4098..4145    +  promoter       EM7 promoter: synthetic bacterial promoter&nbsp
   4164..4562    +  CDS            BSD: blasticidin S deaminase; Aspergillus terreus BSD; confers resistance to blasticidin
   4579..4647    +  CDS            nef (fragment): NEF_HV1Z2 - Experimental evidence at protein level: Swiss-Prot protein existence level 1. Extracellular Nef protein targets CD4(+) T-lymphocytes for apoptosis by interacting with CXCR4 surface receptors. From Human immunodeficiency virus type 1 group M subtype D (isolate Z2/CDC-Z34) (HIV-1).
   4649..4882    +  LTR            3' LTR (ΔU3): self-inactivating 3' long terminal repeat (LTR) from HIV-1
   4954..5075    +  polyA_signal   SV40 poly(A) signal: SV40 polyadenylation signal
   5115..5250    +  rep_origin     SV40 ori: SV40 origin of replication
   5271..5289    -  promoter       T7 promoter: promoter for bacteriophage T7 RNA polymerase
   5297..5452    +  CDS            lacZα (fragment): LacZα fragment of β-galactosidase; lacZ fragment
   5457..5885    +  rep_origin     f1 ori (sequence partly withheld): f1 bacteriophage origin of replication; arrow indicates direction of (+) strand synthesis
   5938..6042    +  promoter       AmpR promoter: bla
   6043..6903    +  CDS            AmpR: β-lactamase; bla; confers resistance to ampicillin, carbenicillin, and related antibiotics
   7074..7662    +  rep_origin     ori: high-copy-number ColE1/pMB1/pBR322/pUC origin of replication
   7845..7937    +  CDS            lacI (fragment): lac repressor; lacI; The lac repressor binds to the lac operator to inhibit transcription in E. coli. This inhibition can be relieved by adding lactose or isopropyl-β-D-thiogalactopyranoside (IPTG).
   7950..7971    +  protein_bind   CAP binding site: CAP binding activates transcription in the presence of cAMP. E. coli catabolite activator protein
   7986..8016    +  promoter       lac promoter: promoter for the E. coli lac operon
   8024..8040    +  protein_bind   lac operator: The lac repressor binds to the lac operator to inhibit transcription in E. coli. This inhibition can be relieved by adding lactose or isopropyl-β-D-thiogalactopyranoside (IPTG). lac repressor encoded by lacI
   8085..8103    +  promoter       T3 promoter: promoter for bacteriophage T3 RNA polymerase
