>Addgene plasmid #120837 | pLenti6.3/NS2B | addgene full sequence | sequence record 234606 | Addgene NGS Result
TGTAGTCTTATGCAATACTCTTGTAGTCTTGCAACATGGTAACGATGAGTTAGCAACATGCCTTACAAGG
AGAGAAAAAGCACCGTGCATGCCGATTGGTGGAAGTAAGGTGGTACGATCGTGCCTTATTAGGAAGGCAA
CAGACGGGTCTGACATGGATTGGACGAACCACTGAATTGCCGCATTGCAGAGATATTGTATTTAAGTGCC
TAGCTCGATACATAAACGGGTCTCTCTGGTTAGACCAGATCTGAGCCTGGGAGCTCTCTGGCTAACTAGG
GAACCCACTGCTTAAGCCTCAATAAAGCTTGCCTTGAGTGCTTCAAGTAGTGTGTGCCCGTCTGTTGTGT
GACTCTGGTAACTAGAGATCCCTCAGACCCTTTTAGTCAGTGTGGAAAATCTCTAGCAGTGGCGCCCGAA
CAGGGACTTGAAAGCGAAAGGGAAACCAGAGGAGCTCTCTCGACGCAGGACTCGGCTTGCTGAAGCGCGC
ACGGCAAGAGGCGAGGGGCGGCGACTGGTGAGTACGCCAAAAATTTTGACTAGCGGAGGCTAGAAGGAGA
GAGATGGGTGCGAGAGCGTCAGTATTAAGCGGGGGAGAATTAGATCGCGATGGGAAAAAATTCGGTTAAG
GCCAGGGGGAAAGAAAAAATATAAATTAAAACATATAGTATGGGCAAGCAGGGAGCTAGAACGATTCGCA
GTTAATCCTGGCCTGTTAGAAACATCAGAAGGCTGTAGACAAATACTGGGACAGCTACAACCATCCCTTC
AGACAGGATCAGAAGAACTTAGATCATTATATAATACAGTAGCAACCCTCTATTGTGTGCATCAAAGGAT
AGAGATAAAAGACACCAAGGAAGCTTTAGACAAGATAGAGGAAGAGCAAAACAAAAGTAAGACCACCGCA
CAGCAAGCGGCCGCTGATCTTCAGACCTGGAGGAGGAGATATGAGGGACAATTGGAGAAGTGAATTATAT
AAATATAAAGTAGTAAAAATTGAACCATTAGGAGTAGCACCCACCAAGGCAAAGAGAAGAGTGGTGCAGA
GAGAAAAAAGAGCAGTGGGAATAGGAGCTTTGTTCCTTGGGTTCTTGGGAGCAGCAGGAAGCACTATGGG
CGCAGCGTCAATGACGCTGACGGTACAGGCCAGACAATTATTGTCTGGTATAGTGCAGCAGCAGAACAAT
TTGCTGAGGGCTATTGAGGCGCAACAGCATCTGTTGCAACTCACAGTCTGGGGCATCAAGCAGCTCCAGG
CAAGAATCCTGGCTGTGGAAAGATACCTAAAGGATCAACAGCTCCTGGGGATTTGGGGTTGCTCTGGAAA
ACTCATTTGCACCACTGCTGTGCCTTGGAATGCTAGTTGGAGTAATAAATCTCTGGAACAGATTTGGAAT
CACACGACCTGGATGGAGTGGGACAGAGAAATTAACAATTACACAAGCTTAATACACTCCTTAATTGAAG
AATCGCAAAACCAGCAAGAAAAGAATGAACAAGAATTATTGGAATTAGATAAATGGGCAAGTTTGTGGAA
TTGGTTTAACATAACAAATTGGCTGTGGTATATAAAATTATTCATAATGATAGTAGGAGGCTTGGTAGGT
TTAAGAATAGTTTTTGCTGTACTTTCTATAGTGAATAGAGTTAGGCAGGGATATTCACCATTATCGTTTC
AGACCCACCTCCCAACCCCGAGGGGACCCGACAGGCCCGAAGGAATAGAAGAAGAAGGTGGAGAGAGAGA
CAGAGACAGATCCATTCGATTAGTGAACGGATCTCGACGGTATCGGTTAACTTTTAAAAGAAAAGGGGGG
ATTGGGGGGTACAGTGCAGGGGAAAGAATAGTAGACATAATAGCAACAGACATACAAACTAAAGAATTAC
AAAAACAAATTACAAAAATTCAAAATTTTATCGATAAGCTTGGGAGTTCCGCTTACATAACTTACGGTAA
ATGGCCCGCCTGGCTGACCGCCCAACGACCCCCGCCCATTGACGTCAATAATGACGTATGTTCCCATAGT
AACGCCAATAGGGACTTTCCATTGACGTCAATGGGTGGAGTATTTACGGTAAACTGCCCACTTGGCAGTA
CATCAAGTGTATCATATGCCAAGTACGCCCCCTATTGACGTCAATGACGGTAAATGGCCCGCCTGGCATT
ATGCCCAGTACATGACCTTATGGGACTTTCCTACTTGGCAGTACATCTACGTATTAGTCATCGCTATTAC
CATGGTGATGCGGTTTTGGCAGTACATCAATGGGCGTGGATAGCGGTTTGACTCACGGGGATTTCCAAGT
CTCCACCCCATTGACGTCAATGGGAGTTTGTTTTGGCACCAAAATCAACGGGACTTTCCAAAATGTCGTA
ACAACTCCGCCCCATTGACGCAAATGGGCGGTAGGCGTGTACGGTGGGAGGTCTATATAAGCAGAGCTCT
CCCTATCAGTGATAGAGATCTCCCTATCAGTGATAGAGATCGTCGACTAGTCCAGTGTGGTGGAATTCTG
CAGATATCAACAAGTTTGTACAAAAAAGCAGGCTCCGAATTCGCCCTTAGGAGGACAGCTATGAGCTGGC
CCCCTAGCGAAGTACTCACAGCTGTTGGCCTGATATGCGCATTGGCTGGAGGGTTCGCCAAGGCAGATAT
AGAGATGGCTGGGCCCATGGCCGCGGTCGGTCTGCTAATTGTCAGTTACGTGGTCTCAGGAAAGAGTGTG
GACATGTACATTGAAAGAGCAGGTGACATCACATGGGAAAAAGATGCGGAAGTCACTGGAAACAGTCCCC
GGCTCGATGTGGCGCTAGATGAGAGTGGTGATTTCTCCCTGGTGGAGGATGACGGTCCCCCCATGAGAGA
GATCATACTCAAGGTGGTCCTGATGACCATCTGTGGCATGAACCCAATAGCCATACCCTTTGCAGCTGGA
GCGTGGTACGTATACGTGAAGACTGGAAAAAGGAAGGGCGAATTCGACCCAGCTTTCTTGTACAAAGTGG
TTGATATCCAGCACAGTGGCGGCCGCTCGAGTCTAGAGGGCCCGCGGTTCGAAGGTAAGCCTATCCCTAA
CCCTCTCCTCGGTCTCGATTCTACGCGTACCGGTTAGTAATGATCGACAATCAACCTCTGGATTACAAAA
TTTGTGAAAGATTGACTGGTATTCTTAACTATGTTGCTCCTTTTACGCTATGTGGATACGCTGCTTTAAT
GCCTTTGTATCATGCTATTGCTTCCCGTATGGCTTTCATTTTCTCCTCCTTGTATAAATCCTGGTTGCTG
TCTCTTTATGAGGAGTTGTGGCCCGTTGTCAGGCAACGTGGCGTGGTGTGCACTGTGTTTGCTGACGCAA
CCCCCACTGGTTGGGGCATTGCCACCACCTGTCAGCTCCTTTCCGGGACTTTCGCTTTCCCCCTCCCTAT
TGCCACGGCGGAACTCATCGCCGCCTGCCTTGCCCGCTGCTGGACAGGGGCTCGGCTGTTGGGCACTGAC
AATTCCGTGGTGTTGTCGGGGAAGCTGACGTCCTTTCCATGGCTGCTCGCCTGTGTTGCCACCTGGATTC
TGCGCGGGACGTCCTTCTGCTACGTCCCTTCGGCCCTCAATCCAGCGGACCTTCCTTCCCGCGGCCTGCT
GCCGGCTCTGCGGCCTCTTCCGCGTCTTCGCCTTCGCCCTCAGACGAGTCGGATCTCCCTTTGGGCCGCC
TCCCCGCCTGGCGATGGTACCGGTGTGGAAAGTCCCCAGGCTCCCCAGCAGGCAGAAGTATGCAAAGCAT
GCATCTCAATTAGTCAGCAACCAGGTGTGGAAAGTCCCCAGGCTCCCCAGCAGGCAGAAGTATGCAAAGC
ATGCATCTCAATTAGTCAGCAACCATAGTCCCGCCCCTAACTCCGCCCATCCCGCCCCTAACTCCGCCCA
GTTCCGCCCATTCTCCGCCCCATGGCTGACTAATTTTTTTTATTTATGCAGAGGCCGAGGCCGCCTCTGC
CTCTGAGCTATTCCAGAAGTAGTGAGGAGGCTTTTTTGGAGGCCTAGGCTTTTGCAAAAAGCTCCCGGGA
GCTTGTATATCCATTTTCGGATCTGATCAGCACGTGTTGACAATTAATCATCGGCATAGTATATCGGCAT
AGTATAATACGACAAGGTGAGGAACTAAACCATGGCCAAGCCTTTGTCTCAAGAAGAATCCACCCTCATT
GAAAGAGCAACGGCTACAATCAACAGCATCCCCATCTCTGAAGACTACAGCGTCGCCAGCGCAGCTCTCT
CTAGCGACGGCCGCATCTTCACTGGTGTCAATGTATATCATTTTACTGGGGGACCTTGTGCAGAACTCGT
GGTGCTGGGCACTGCTGCTGCTGCGGCAGCTGGCAACCTGACTTGTATCGTCGCGATCGGAAATGAGAAC
AGGGGCATCTTGAGCCCCTGCGGACGGTGCCGACAGGTGCTTCTCGATCTGCATCCTGGGATCAAAGCCA
TAGTGAAGGACAGTGATGGACAGCCGACGGCAGTTGGGATTCGTGAATTGCTGCCCTCTGGTTATGTGTG
GGAGGGCTAAGCACAATTCGAGCTCGGTACCTTTAAGACCAATGACTTACAAGGCAGCTGTAGATCTTAG
CCACTTTTTAAAAGAAAAGGGGGGACTGGAAGGGCTAATTCACTCCCAACGAAGACAAGATCTGCTTTTT
GCTTGTACTGGGTCTCTCTGGTTAGACCAGATCTGAGCCTGGGAGCTCTCTGGCTAACTAGGGAACCCAC
TGCTTAAGCCTCAATAAAGCTTGCCTTGAGTGCTTCAAGTAGTGTGTGCCCGTCTGTTGTGTGACTCTGG
TAACTAGAGATCCCTCAGACCCTTTTAGTCAGTGTGGAAAATCTCTAGCAGTAGTAGTTCATGTCATCTT
ATTATTCAGTATTTATAACTTGCAAAGAAATGAATATCAGAGAGTGAGAGGAACTTGTTTATTGCAGCTT
ATAATGGTTACAAATAAAGCAATAGCATCACAAATTTCACAAATAAAGCATTTTTTTCACTGCATTCTAG
TTGTGGTTTGTCCAAACTCATCAATGTATCTTATCATGTCTGGCTCTAGCTATCCCGCCCCTAACTCCGC
CCATCCCGCCCCTAACTCCGCCCAGTTCCGCCCATTCTCCGCCCCATGGCTGACTAATTTTTTTTATTTA
TGCAGAGGCCGAGGCCGCCTCGGCCTCTGAGCTATTCCAGAAGTAGTGAGGAGGCTTTTTTGGAGGCCTA
GGGACGTACCCAATTCGCCCTATAGTGAGTCGTATTACGCGCGCTCACTGGCCGTCGTTTTACAACGTCG
TGACTGGGAAAACCCTGGCGTTACCCAACTTAATCGCCTTGCAGCACATCCCCCTTTCGCCAGCTGGCGT
AATAGCGAAGAGGCCCGCACCGATCGCCCTTCCCAACAGTTGCGCAGCCTGAATGGCGAATGGG
[124 nt withheld, positions 5455-5578]
C
[91 nt withheld, positions 5580-5670]
A
[49 nt withheld, positions 5672-5720]
CCTTTGACGTTGGAGTCCACGTTCTTT
[37 nt withheld, positions 5748-5784]
ACCCTATCTCGGTCTATTCTTTTGATTTATAAGGGATTTTGCCGATTTCGGCCTATTGGTTAAAAAATGA
GCTGATTTAACAAAAATTTAACGCGAATTTTAACAAAATATTAACGCTTACAATTTAGGTGGCACTTTTC
GGGGAAATGTGCGCGGAACCCCTATTTGTTTATTTTTCTAAATACATTCAAATATGTATCCGCTCATGAG
ACAATAACCCTGATAAATGCTTCAATAATATTGAAAAAGGAAGAGTATGAGTATTCAACATTTCCGTGTC
GCCCTTATTCCCTTTTTTGCGGCATTTTGCCTTCCTGTTTTTGCTCACCCAGAAACGCTGGTGAAAGTAA
AAGATGCTGAAGATCAGTTGGGTGCACGAGTGGGTTACATCGAACTGGATCTCAACAGCGGTAAGATCCT
TGAGAGTTTTCGCCCCGAAGAACGTTTTCCAATGATGAGCACTTTTAAAGTTCTGCTATGTGGCGCGGTA
TTATCCCGTATTGACGCCGGGCAAGAGCAACTCGGTCGCCGCATACACTATTCTCAGAATGACTTGGTTG
AGTACTCACCAGTCACAGAAAAGCATCTTACGGATGGCATGACAGTAAGAGAATTATGCAGTGCTGCCAT
AACCATGAGTGATAACACTGCGGCCAACTTACTTCTGACAACGATCGGAGGACCGAAGGAGCTAACCGCT
TTTTTGCACAACATGGGGGATCATGTAACTCGCCTTGATCGTTGGGAACCGGAGCTGAATGAAGCCATAC
CAAACGACGAGCGTGACACCACGATGCCTGTAGCAATGGCAACAACGTTGCGCAAACTATTAACTGGCGA
ACTACTTACTCTAGCTTCCCGGCAACAATTAATAGACTGGATGGAGGCGGATAAAGTTGCAGGACCACTT
CTGCGCTCGGCCCTTCCGGCTGGCTGGTTTATTGCTGATAAATCTGGAGCCGGTGAGCGTGGGTCTCGCG
GTATCATTGCAGCACTGGGGCCAGATGGTAAGCCCTCCCGTATCGTAGTTATCTACACGACGGGGAGTCA
GGCAACTATGGATGAACGAAATAGACAGATCGCTGAGATAGGTGCCTCACTGATTAAGCATTGGTAACTG
TCAGACCAAGTTTACTCATATATACTTTAGATTGATTTAAAACTTCATTTTTAATTTAAAAGGATCTAGG
TGAAGATCCTTTTTGATAATCTCATGACCAAAATCCCTTAACGTGAGTTTTCGTTCCACTGAGCGTCAGA
CCCCGTAGAAAAGATCAAAGGATCTTCTTGAGATCCTTTTTTTCTGCGCGTAATCTGCTGCTTGCAAACA
AAAAAACCACCGCTACCAGCGGTGGTTTGTTTGCCGGATCAAGAGCTACCAACTCTTTTTCCGAAGGTAA
CTGGCTTCAGCAGAGCGCAGATACCAAATACTGTTCTTCTAGTGTAGCCGTAGTTAGGCCACCACTTCAA
GAACTCTGTAGCACCGCCTACATACCTCGCTCTGCTAATCCTGTTACCAGTGGCTGCTGCCAGTGGCGAT
AAGTCGTGTCTTACCGGGTTGGACTCAAGACGATAGTTACCGGATAAGGCGCAGCGGTCGGGCTGAACGG
GGGGTTCGTGCACACAGCCCAGCTTGGAGCGAACGACCTACACCGAACTGAGATACCTACAGCGTGAGCT
ATGAGAAAGCGCCACGCTTCCCGAAGGGAGAAAGGCGGACAGGTATCCGGTAAGCGGCAGGGTCGGAACA
GGAGAGCGCACGAGGGAGCTTCCAGGGGGAAACGCCTGGTATCTTTATAGTCCTGTCGGGTTTCGCCACC
TCTGACTTGAGCGTCGATTTTTGTGATGCTCGTCAGGGGGGCGGAGCCTATGGAAAAACGCCAGCAACGC
GGCCTTTTTACGGTTCCTGGCCTTTTGCTGGCCTTTTGCTCACATGTTCTTTCCTGCGTTATCCCCTGAT
TCTGTGGATAACCGTATTACCGCCTTTGAGTGAGCTGATACCGCTCGCCGCAGCCGAACGACCGAGCGCA
GCGAGTCAGTGAGCGAGGAAGCGGAAGAGCGCCCAATACGCAAACCGCCTCTCCCCGCGCGTTGGCCGAT
TCATTAATGCAGCTGGCACGACAGGTTTCCCGACTGGAAAGCGGGCAGTGAGCGCAACGCAATTAATGTG
AGTTAGCTCACTCATTAGGCACCCCAGGCTTTACACTTTATGCTTCCGGCTCGTATGTTGTGTGGAATTG
TGAGCGGATAACAATTTCACACAGGAAACAGCTATGACCATGATTACGCCAAGCGCGCAATTAACCCTCA
CTAAAGGGAACAAAAGCTGGAGCTGCAAGCTTAA
Features (pLannotate 1.2.2; 34 found; start..end, strand, type, name):
      1..227     +  promoter       RSV promoter: Rous sarcoma virus enhancer/promoter
    228..408     +  LTR            5' LTR (truncated): truncated 5' long terminal repeat (LTR) from HIV-1
    455..580     +  misc_feature   HIV-1 Ψ: packaging signal of human immunodeficiency virus type 1
    564..927     +  CDS            HIV-1 gag (fragment): gag protein from human immunodeficiency virus 1; gag
   1073..1306    +  misc_feature   RRE: The Rev response element (RRE) of HIV-1 allows for Rev-dependent mRNA export from the nucleus to the cytoplasm.
   1683..1783    +  CDS            Rev (fragment): human immunodeficiency virus 1 (HIV-1) Rev protein; rev; enhances nuclear export of unspliced and incompletely spliced viral mRNAs
   1802..1919    +  misc_feature   cPPT/CTS: central polypurine tract and central termination sequence of HIV-1
   1943..2244    +  enhancer       CMV enhancer: human cytomegalovirus immediate early enhancer
   2245..2448    +  promoter       CMV promoter: human cytomegalovirus (CMV) immediate early promoter
   2450..2469    +  promoter       PLtetO-1 promoter (fragment): modified phage lambda PL promoter with tet operator sites (Lutz and Bujard, 1997)
   2471..2490    +  promoter       PLtetO-1 promoter (fragment): modified phage lambda PL promoter with tet operator sites (Lutz and Bujard, 1997)
   2530..2554    +  protein_bind   attB1: mutant version of attB; recombination site for the Gateway® BP reaction BP Clonase™
   2584..2979    +  CDS            POLG_ZIKVF (fragment): Experimental evidence at protein level: Swiss-Prot protein existence level 1. [RNA-directed RNA polymerase NS5]: Replicates the viral (+) and (-) RNA genome, and performs the capping of genomes in the cytoplasm (PubMed:30951555). Methylates viral RNA cap at guanine N-7 and ribose 2'-O positions. Once sufficient NS5 is expressed, binds to the cap-proximal structure and inhibits further translation of the viral genome (By similarity). Besides its role in RNA genome replication, also prevents the establishment of a cellular antiviral state by blocking the interferon-alpha/beta (IFN-alpha/beta) si
   2987..3011    -  protein_bind   attB2: mutant version of attB; recombination site for the Gateway® BP reaction BP Clonase™
   3064..3105    +  CDS            V5 tag: epitope tag from simian virus 5
   3129..3717    +  misc_feature   WPRE: woodchuck hepatitis virus posttranscriptional regulatory element
   3732..4048    +  promoter       SV40 promoter: SV40 enhancer and early promoter
   4096..4143    +  promoter       EM7 promoter: synthetic bacterial promoter&nbsp
   4162..4560    +  CDS            BSD: blasticidin S deaminase; Aspergillus terreus BSD; confers resistance to blasticidin
   4577..4645    +  CDS            nef (fragment): NEF_HV1Z2 - Experimental evidence at protein level: Swiss-Prot protein existence level 1. Extracellular Nef protein targets CD4(+) T-lymphocytes for apoptosis by interacting with CXCR4 surface receptors. From Human immunodeficiency virus type 1 group M subtype D (isolate Z2/CDC-Z34) (HIV-1).
   4647..4880    +  LTR            3' LTR (ΔU3): self-inactivating 3' long terminal repeat (LTR) from HIV-1
   4952..5073    +  polyA_signal   SV40 poly(A) signal: SV40 polyadenylation signal
   5113..5248    +  rep_origin     SV40 ori: SV40 origin of replication
   5269..5287    -  promoter       T7 promoter: promoter for bacteriophage T7 RNA polymerase
   5295..5450    +  CDS            lacZα (fragment): LacZα fragment of β-galactosidase; lacZ fragment
   5455..5883    +  rep_origin     f1 ori (sequence partly withheld): f1 bacteriophage origin of replication; arrow indicates direction of (+) strand synthesis
   5936..6040    +  promoter       AmpR promoter: bla
   6041..6901    +  CDS            AmpR: β-lactamase; bla; confers resistance to ampicillin, carbenicillin, and related antibiotics
   7072..7660    +  rep_origin     ori: high-copy-number ColE1/pMB1/pBR322/pUC origin of replication
   7843..7935    +  CDS            lacI (fragment): lac repressor; lacI; The lac repressor binds to the lac operator to inhibit transcription in E. coli. This inhibition can be relieved by adding lactose or isopropyl-β-D-thiogalactopyranoside (IPTG).
   7948..7969    +  protein_bind   CAP binding site: CAP binding activates transcription in the presence of cAMP. E. coli catabolite activator protein
   7984..8014    +  promoter       lac promoter: promoter for the E. coli lac operon
   8022..8038    +  protein_bind   lac operator: The lac repressor binds to the lac operator to inhibit transcription in E. coli. This inhibition can be relieved by adding lactose or isopropyl-β-D-thiogalactopyranoside (IPTG). lac repressor encoded by lacI
   8083..8101    +  promoter       T3 promoter: promoter for bacteriophage T3 RNA polymerase
