[The description below was written by a language model from this plasmid's Addgene catalogue record and pLannotate feature annotations shown in this document.]
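Description:
pLenti6.3/NS2B is a third-generation-style, self-inactivating HIV-1 lentiviral expression plasmid built on the Invitrogen pLenti6.3 backbone and carrying the NS2B coding region of Zika virus. It is propagated in E. coli through a high-copy ColE1/pUC origin with ampicillin selection (AmpR); an f1 origin and remnants of a lac/lacZα cloning region with T7 and T3 promoters are also present in the bacterial backbone. The two sequence records (depositor and repository NGS) are both 8,128 nt and give the same feature set, offset by only two bases.

The viral genome is transcribed from a chimeric RSV promoter/truncated 5' LTR, which removes Tat dependence, and contains the Ψ packaging signal with a partial gag, the RRE for Rev-dependent nuclear export, and the cPPT/CTS. The 3' LTR is deleted in U3, so the integrated provirus lacks LTR promoter activity. Inside, the CMV enhancer/promoter drives the insert. Two short matches annotated as PLtetO-1 fragments directly after it suggest tet operator sequences, although the catalogue entry does not mention tetracycline regulation. The roughly 400 bp insert lies between attB1 and attB2 sites left by Gateway recombination. It is annotated as a fragment of the ZIKV polyprotein, and the NS5 text in that annotation is generic polyprotein description rather than the identity of the insert. A backbone-encoded V5 epitope follows for C-terminal detection, and a WPRE enhances transcript expression. A downstream SV40/EM7 promoter pair drives blasticidin S deaminase, allowing blasticidin selection of transduced mammalian cells. The construct is intended for lentiviral delivery and stable expression of V5-tagged ZIKV NS2B.
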