Addgene plasmid #120837: pLenti6.3/NS2B
Purpose: Lentiviral expression of ZIKV protein
Depositing lab: Jan Rehwinkel. Depositing organization: University of Oxford.
Backbone
  Vector backbone: pLenti6.3
  Backbone manufacturer: Invitrogen
  Backbone size w/o insert (bp): 7735
  Vector type: Lentiviral
Growth in bacteria
  Bacterial resistance: Ampicillin, 100 μg/mL
  Growth temperature: 37°C
  Growth strain: NEB Stable
  Copy number: High Copy
Gene/Insert
  Gene/Insert name: NS2B ZIKV
  Promoter: CMV
  Tag / fusion protein: V5 (C terminal on backbone)
  Cloning method: Gateway Cloning
Terms and licenses: Academic/Nonprofit Terms; Industry Terms: Not Available to Industry
How to cite: pLenti6.3/NS2B was a gift from Jan Rehwinkel (Addgene plasmid # 120837 ; http://n2t.net/addgene:120837 ; RRID:Addgene_120837)
